Addgene plasmid #130192: pRDAX-VALENTIA-011 Vimentin-Sirius//BsaI
Purpose: EMMA Kit # 1000000119 extension
Depositing lab: Gary Lewin. Depositing organization: Max-Delbrueck-Centrum fuer Molekulare Medizin (MDC).
Backbone
  Vector backbone: custom built
  Vector type: Synthetic Biology
Growth in bacteria
  Bacterial resistance: Ampicillin, 100 μg/mL
  Growth temperature: 37°C
  Growth strain: DH5alpha
  Copy number: High Copy
Gene/Insert
  Gene/Insert name: Vimentin-Sirius
  Species: M. musculus (mouse)
  Cloning method: Restriction Enzyme; 5′ cloning site unknown (unknown if destroyed); 3′ cloning site unknown (unknown if destroyed)
Terms and licenses: Academic/Nonprofit Terms; Industry Terms: Not Available to Industry
How to cite: pRDAX-VALENTIA-011 Vimentin-Sirius//BsaI was a gift from Gary Lewin (Addgene plasmid # 130192 ; http://n2t.net/addgene:130192 ; RRID:Addgene_130192)
