[The description below was written by a language model from this plasmid's Addgene catalogue record and pLannotate feature annotations shown in this document.]
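Description:
pRDAX-VALENTIA-011 Vimentin-Sirius//BsaI is a 5.7 kb synthetic-biology plasmid on a custom-built backbone, deposited as an extension to the EMMA modular assembly kit for building mammalian expression vectors. It is propagated in E. coli as a high-copy plasmid from a ColE1/pUC-type origin and selected with ampicillin. The β-lactamase gene is annotated as being driven by the cat promoter. The bacterial maintenance region is insulated by short transcription terminators (T3Te, T7Te and the bidirectional tonB terminator), a design typical of modular cloning backbones that limits read-through between the propagation elements and the payload.

The payload is a complete mammalian expression unit. A CMV immediate-early enhancer joined to the chicken β-actin promoter (a CAG-style arrangement giving strong, broad expression) drives a vimentin coding sequence followed closely by Sirius, an ultraviolet-excitable, blue-emitting Aequorea-derived fluorescent protein with very low acid sensitivity, and the unit ends in an SV40 polyadenylation signal. The name and the short gap between the two coding sequences suggest a C-terminal vimentin–Sirius fusion, which would label the vimentin intermediate-filament network in living cells. The catalogue lists the insert as mouse, whereas the automated annotation matched the vimentin sequence to the human protein. This may simply reflect the high conservation of vimentin, and the record does not resolve it.

The "//BsaI" in the name implies a link to BsaI-based Golden Gate assembly, but no BsaI sites are annotated, the cloning sites are recorded as unknown, and the plasmid's exact role or position in the EMMA scheme is not stated.
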