Features (pLannotate 1.2.2; 11 found; start..end, strand, type, name):
    158..537     +  enhancer       CMV enhancer: human cytomegalovirus immediate early enhancer
    539..814     +  promoter       chicken β-actin promoter: No description available
    840..2237    +  CDS            VIM: VIME_HUMAN - Experimental evidence at protein level: Swiss-Prot protein existence level 1. Involved with LARP6 in the stabilization of type I collagen mRNAs for CO1A1 and CO1A2. From Homo sapiens (Human).
   2256..2969    +  CDS            Sirius: Sirius is a basic (constitutively fluorescent) uv fluorescent protein published in 2009, derived from Aequorea victoria. It has very low acid sensitivity.
   3093..3214    +  polyA_signal   SV40 poly(A) signal: SV40 polyadenylation signal
   4015..4044    +  terminator     T3Te terminator: phage T3 early transcription terminator
   4066..4653    +  rep_origin     ori: high-copy-number ColE1/pMB1/pBR322/pUC origin of replication
   4665..4692    -  terminator     T7Te terminator: phage T7 early transcription terminator
   4716..5576    -  CDS            AmpR: β-lactamase; bla; confers resistance to ampicillin, carbenicillin, and related antibiotics
   5577..5679    -  promoter       cat promoter: promoter of the E. coli cat gene encoding chloramphenicol acetyltransferase
   5680..2       -  terminator     tonB terminator (across the origin): bidirectional E. coli tonB-P14 transcription terminator
>Addgene plasmid #130192 | pRDAX-VALENTIA-011 Vimentin-Sirius//BsaI | addgene full sequence | sequence record 273339 | Addgene NGS Result
CTTTCTGCTATGGAGGTCAGGTATGATTTAAAGGTCTCATAGGTCTTGTATTCAGTCTCGCACTTTAGAC
ATGGTCTTCTGCTGCCCGTGGTCCTCTATTCGTCGGATGTTCTGTCGATTCTTCCTGTCTATCTGGACTG
GATCTGATATCATCGTCGACATTGATTATTGACTAGTTATTAATAGTAATCAATTACGGGGTCATTAGTT
CATAGCCCATATATGGAGTTCCGCGTTACATAACTTACGGTAAATGGCCCGCCTGGCTGACCGCCCAACG
ACCCCCGCCCATTGACGTCAATAATGACGTATGTTCCCATAGTAACGCCAATAGGGACTTTCCATTGACG
TCAATGGGTGGAGTATTTACGGTAAACTGCCCACTTGGCAGTACATCAAGTGTATCATATGCCAAGTACG
CCCCCTATTGACGTCAATGACGGTAAATGGCCCGCCTGGCATTATGCCCAGTACATGACCTTATGGGACT
TTCCTACTTGGCAGTACATCTACGTATTAGTCATCGCTATTACCATGGTCGAGGTGAGCCCCACGTTCTG
CTTCACTCTCCCCATCTCCCCCCCCTCCCCACCCCCAATTTTGTATTTATTTATTTTTTAATTATTTTGT
GCAGCGATGGGGGCGGGGGGGGGGGGGGCGCGCGCCAGGCGGGGCGGGGCGGGGSGRGGGGSGGGGCGGG
GCGAGGCGGAGAGGTGCGGCGGCAGCCAATCAGAGCGGCGCGCTCCGAAAGTTTCCTTTTATGGCGAGGC
GGCGGCGGCGGCGGCCCTATAAAAAGCGAAGCGCGCGGCGGGCGGGAGTCGCTGCGTTGGGACGCCACCA
TGAGCACCAGGAGTGTCAGTAGCTCCTCCTATAGGCGTATGTTTGGCGGACCTGGAACAGCTTCTCGACC
CAGTTCATCTCGGTCATACGTCACGACTTCAACACGAACCTATAGCCTGGGAAGTGCGCTTAGGCCTAGC
ACTAGTCGCAGCTTGTACGCATCTTCTCCAGGTGGGGTGTATGCCACGCGTTCTAGTGCCGTGAGACTGC
GTTCTTCTGTTCCTGGCGTAAGACTCCTGCAGGATTCAGTCGACTTCAGCCTTGCAGACGCCATCAACAC
CGAGTTCAAGAATACCAGGACTAACGAGAAGGTGGAGCTGCAGGAGCTGAATGATCGGTTCGCTAACTAC
ATCGATAAAGTGAGATTTCTCGAGCAGCAGAACAAGATTCTGCTGGCAGAGCTGGAACAGCTGAAAGGGC
AAGGCAAATCCAGACTCGGAGACTTGTACGAGGAGGAAATGCGGGAGCTCAGGCGACAAGTGGATCAGCT
GACAAACGACAAAGCTCGCGTGGAAGTCGAGAGAGACAATCTGGCCGAAGATATCATGCGGCTTCGGGAG
AAGTTGCAGGAAGAAATGCTGCAGCGAGAGGAGGCGGAGAACACACTCCAGTCCTTTCGCCAGGATGTGG
ACAATGCTTCCCTGGCACGGCTGGACCTCGAGAGGAAAGTTGAAAGCCTCCAGGAAGAGATAGCCTTTCT
CAAGAAACTGCACGAAGAGGAAATCCAGGAACTGCAAGCTCAGATTCAGGAGCAACACGTGCAGATTGAT
GTGGACGTGTCTAAGCCCGACCTTACCGCTGCACTCCGCGATGTCCGGCAGCAGTACGAGTCAGTTGCCG
CTAAGAACTTGCAAGAAGCAGAGGAATGGTACAAGAGCAAGTTCGCTGACCTGAGCGAAGCAGCGAATCG
CAACAATGACGCTCTTAGACAAGCCAAGCAGGAGTCTACGGAGTATCGCAGACAGGTTCAATCCCTGACT
TGCGAAGTTGATGCCCTGAAGGGGACCAATGAGAGCTTGGAACGACAAATGCGTGAGATGGAGGAAAATT
TCGCCGTAGAAGCTGCCAACTATCAGGACACTATAGGTCGCCTGCAAGACGAGATTCAGAACATGAAGGA
GGAGATGGCCAGGCATCTCAGGGAGTACCAGGATCTGCTCAATGTCAAAATGGCCCTGGATATCGAGATC
GCAACTTATCGGAAACTGCTGGAAGGCGAGGAGAGTAGAATTTCCCTTCCCTTGCCGAACTTCTCCAGCC
TGAATCTTAGGGAAACCAACCTGGACTCACTGCCACTGGTAGACACACACTCCAAAAGGACCCTGTTGAT
CAAGACAGTGGAAACCAGAGATGGCCAGGTGATCAACGAAACAAGCCAGCATCACGATGACCTGGAGGGC
GGGTCAGGCGGCAGCGTGAGCAAAGGAGAGGAGCTCTTTACAGGAGTAGTCCCGATATTGGTGGAACTTG
ATGGCGACGTCAATGGACACCGTTTCTCCGTGAGTGGAGAAGGCGAAGGCGATGCAACCTATGGTAAACT
CACCCTGAAGCTTATCTGCACTACGGGGAAACTGCCAGTACCTTGGCCAACCCTGGTTACAACCCTGCAG
TTTGGGGTTCTGTGTTTTGCCCGATATCCCGATCACATGAAGCAGCATGACTTCTTCAAGTCAGCCATGC
CAGAAGGGTATGTCCAAGAGAGGACCATCTTCTTTAAAGACGATGGCAACTATAAGACGAGAGCAGAAGT
GAAGTTTGAGGGAGACACTCTGGTGAATCGGATTGAACTCAAAGGCATCGACTTCAAGGAAGATGGCAAT
ATCCTGGGTCACAAACTGGAGTACAATGGGATCTCTAGCAACGTGTACATCACAGCCGATAAGCAGAAGA
ACGGGATAAAGGCGCATTTCAAGATTCGCCATAACATCGAGGACGGTGGCGTTCAACTCGCTGATCACTA
CCAGCAGAACACTCCCATTGGCGATGGACCTGTGCTTCTCCCTGACAACCACTACTTGTCTGTCCAGAGC
AAGCTGTCCAAAGACCCCAATGAGAAGAGGGACCATATGGTCTTGCTGGAGAGTGTGACAGCTGCTGGGA
TTACTCTGGGTATGGACGAGCTGTACAAATCAGGCTCTGATTAAGGCGCCAGGTACATCTCCAATACGGC
GTCTTGCATAGAGAACACGATTAGCACACCGGTTACCCACGTGATGCCCGAACGGACCCATGTCATGCCA
GAGCGCACTGGTAACTTGTTTATTGCAGCTTATAATGGTTACAAATAAAGCAATAGCATCACAAATTTCA
CAAATAAAGCATTTTTTTCACTGCATTCTAGTTGTGGTTTGTCCAAACTCATCAATGTATCTTATCATGT
CTGTCGTCGAATTCGAGTTGGCGCGCCTGTCATTCTAAATCTCTCTTTCAGCCTAAAGCTTTTTCCCCGT
ATCCCCCCAGGTGTCTGCAGGCTCAAAGAGCAGCGAGAAGCGTTCAGAGGAAAGCGATCCCGTGCCACCT
TCCCCGTGCCCGGGCTGTCCCCGCACGCTGCCGGCTCGGGGATGCGGGGGGAGCGCCGGACCGGAGCGGA
GCCCCGGGCGGCTCGCTGCTGCCCCCTAGCGGGGGAGGGACGTAATTACATCCCTGGGGGCTTTGGGAGG
GGGCTGTCCCCGTGAGCTCCCAGGCGCGCCTGTCATTCTAAATCTCTCTTTCAGCCTAAAGCTTTTTCCC
CGTATCCCCCCAGGTGTCTGCAGGCTCAAAGAGCAGCGAGAAGCGTTCAGAGGAAAGCGATCCCGTGCCA
CCTTCCCCGTGCCCGGGCTGTCCCCGCACGCTGCCGGCTCGGGGATGCGGGGGGAGCGCCGGACCGGAGC
GGAGCCCCGGGCGGCTCGCTGCTGCCCCCTAGCGGGGGAGGGACGTAATTACATCCCTGGGGGCTTTGGG
GGGGGGCTGTCCCCGTGAGCTCCCAGGCGCGCCAACTCGGTACCTCACCCGATTCTCATCATGGAGACAC
ATCAGGACATCTCCAATACCGCCATGGAAACGCACCAAGATGCGACTGCTCTTCTGCCAGTGACGGCATT
CGTCTGCAAGATTAACGGCATACAGAAAGAAACGATGAGACCCATTCAGGACGAGCCTCAGACTCCAGCG
TAACTGGACTGCAATCAACTCACTGGCTCACCTTCACGGGTGGGCCTTTCTTCGGTAGAAAATCAAAGGA
TCTTCTTGAGATCCTTTTTTTCTGCGCGTAATCTGCTGCTTGCAAACAAAAAAACCACCGCTACCAGCGG
TGGTTTGTTTGCCGGATCAAGAGCTACCAACTCTTTTTCCGAGGTAACTGGCTTCAGCAGAGCGCAGATA
CCAAATACTGTTCTTCTAGTGTAGCCGTAGTTAGGCCACCACTTCAAGAACTCTGTAGCACCGCCTACAT
ACCTCGCTCTGCTAATCCTGTTACCAGTGGCTGCTGCCAGTGGCGATAAGTCGTGTCTTACCGGGTTGGA
CTCAAGACGATAGTTACCGGATAAGGCGCAGCGGTCGGGCTGAACGGGGGGTTCGTGCACACAGCCCAGC
TTGGAGCGAACGACCTACACCGAACTGAGATACCTACAGCGTGAGCTATGAGAAAGCGCCACGCTTCCCG
AAGGGAGAAAGGCGGACAGGTATCCGGTAAGCGGCAGGGTCGGAACAGGAGAGCGCACGAGGGAGCTTCC
AGGGGGAAACGCCTGGTATCTTTATAGTCCTGTCGGGTTTCGCCACCTCTGACTTGAGCATCGATTTTTG
TGATGCTCGTCAGGGGGGCGGAGCCTATGGAAAAACGCCAGCAACGCAGAAAGGCCCACCCGAAGGTGAG
CCAGGTGATTACATTTGGGCCCTCATTACCAATGCTTAATCAGTGAGGCACCTATCTCAGCGATCTGTCT
ATTTCGTTCATCCATAGTTGCCTGACTCCCCGTCGTGTAGATAACTACGATGCGGGAGGGCTTACCATCT
GGCCCCAGTGCTGCAATGATACCGCGAGAACCACGCTCACCGGCTCCAGATTTATCAGCAATAAACCAGC
CAGCCGGGAGGGCCGAGCGCAGAAGTGATCCTGCAACTTTATCCGCCTCCATCCAGTCTATTAATTGTTG
CCGGGAAGCTAGAGTAAGTAGTTCGCCAGTTAATAGTTTGCGCAACGTTGTTGCCATTGCTACAGGCATC
GTGGTGTCACGCTCGTCGTTTGGTATGGCTTCATTCAGCTCCGGTTCCCAACGATCAAGGCGAGTTACAT
GATCCCCCATGTTGTGCAAAAAAGCGGTTAGCTCCTTCGGTCCTCCGATCGTTGCCAGAAGTAAGTTGGC
CGCAGTGTTATCACTCATGGTTATGGCAGCACTGCATAATTCTCTTACTGTCATGCCATCCGTGAGATGC
TTTTCTGTGACTGGTGAGTACTCAACCAAGTCATTCTGAGAATAGTGTATGCGGCGACCGAGTTGCTCTT
GCCCGGCGTCAATACGGGATAATACCGCGCCACATAGCAGAACTTTAAAAGTGCTCATCATTGGAAAACG
TTCTTCGGGGCGTAAACTCTCAAGGATCTTACCGCTGTTGAGATCCAGTTCGATGTAACCCACTCGTGCA
CCCAACTGATCTTCAGCATCTTTTACTTTCACCAGCGTTTCTGGGTGAGCAAAAACAGGAAGGCAAAATG
CCGCAAAAAAGGGAATAAGGGCGACACGGAAATGTTGAATACTCATTTTAGCTTCCTTAGCTCCTGAAAA
TCTCGATAACTCAAAAAATACGCCCGGTAGTGATCTTATTTCATTATGGTGAAAGTTGGAACCTCTTACG
TGCCGATCAAGTCAAAAGCCTCCGGTCGGAGGCTTTTGA
